>Addgene plasmid #101567 | pDONR221-ZNF518B | depositor full sequence | sequence record 191595 | Full Sequence
ATGAAAGATATTGGACAACAATTATACACCACCCACCTAAATGGTGGCCATAATTCTTTGACAATGAGCC
CGAAACAGCCAGATGCAAATGGGGCACCCAGGCCAAACAGACAAGAGGCCCAGACCCTCCTATACCAAGG
AAGTGAAGCTGAGGCGGCAATGATGACAATAGCAACGTGTGCAAAGTGTAAGAGTGTCCATAAAATAAGC
CTCCAAGACCTCCAAAAAGGAACTGGAAAAGATGGAATGTATGTATGTTTCCAATGCAGTTTAGGGGCAG
CACCCCCAAATTTCCATTTTGTCAGTAATAACAGCAGTGCCACCCATGTAGGGAATAAAACGGAGAACTT
CAGCAGTTCTGTGAACAGTAAATTTAAAGTGAGGAACTTTAAGCCCGGGAAATACTACTGTGATAAGTGC
AGGTTTTCGACGAAAGACCCCCTCCAATATAAGAAACACACCCTCCAACACGAAGAGATAAAATTTATCT
GCAGCCACTGTTCATATATTTCGTACACAAAGGGAGAGTTCCAAAGACACCTTGTAAAGCACACTGGAAT
TTTCCCATACCAGTGTGAATACTGCGATTATGGGGCGATCAGAAATGATTATATTGTAAAACACACAAAG
AGGGTCCATGAGAGGGCTGGAGCGAAAAGACCTGTAAAGGCTGTTGCAAAATTAGAGCCAAAGAGGACTG
GAACATCAAAACAAAACCCTGAACTCCTAAAAGCTTCAAACCCCAGGACGACTTTCCAAAATAAGTGGAG
TGACCAACTGAGTGGTTTCAGCCTCCATGCAAATAAAGATAAGATGCATAATATAATGCTCCTCCCAGAA
CCGAAAGAATACCAAAAAGACGTTGTGTGCATCCCGAATAAAATGACCCTCAGTGAGCCGAATGAAGTGA
ACCTTTTTGAGAATAAGAATGTTGAAGTAGAAGTCCTGAGCCCGGCAAAAGAACCTGTCCAACCTGGAAT
GCCTTTGACTGTTGTGGCCCCAGCTGAGCTTGTTGTGCCAGCAAACTGCCTGGCCCAATTGATAGATGTG
AAAGTTGTAAATGGAACCCAACAGCTTGTCCTGAAATTATTCCCATTAGAAGAGAATAACTGCCTAGAGG
CTGGCAGAGATAATGGTGGGAATTCAGAAAGAATGGTAAAAGAGAAAGGATCGAATGAACAAGAAAAAGT
CCTATCGGCAGAAAAGACAAAAAGCCTCACTGTAGACGGAAATGTTGGGAAACTTGTTGGAATTGACAGT
TTCCAGCCCAGTGTCCAAAAACAATTAAAGAATGTAAAGTGGGTCAGATCGTATGACTTCATAATGCCAA
ATTCGAGCGTCCACAACAATGGGAAGAGTTTCATCAACAGTGAGACAATCGAAGACTTCCAAAAGAAGAA
CAATTTATACCCCCACAGGACGGCTTTCCCCAGTGTGGCTTTAAAAGGACACAGTTTAGCAAGTGTATTT
AAGAACAGTGTTTTAAGAAGCCTTGGGGCTGCATCAAACCCTTTCCCATATAAGGCGGCTGTCTGTTTTG
CTGAGAGTGGAAGAAACCTCCATTCATCATCCCAACAACTTTTGCCTTTTGCAGCGAGCCCAGCCACGTG
TTCTTTTTCTGGAGAAAAAGGCCTTCTCCCTGTCAGCGAGAATGATTTAGAGAGCACATCGAAAGTAAAT
ATCCCTGTAAAAGTTGTGAGTTCAAACAGAAAACAAGAGGATAACCAGACAGAGGAACACAAGGCTGTCA
GCACTGTTGGACAAATTTCTTCACAACATAAGAGTGAATACCTCCATATAAATATCACTGGTGAAGACAG
GAGCCAACAACCTGGTGATAAGCCCCTAGAATTGAAGAATTCTGAGAGGACAAATAACACGAATGATGGG
CCTGTAATATCAAGTGTTTTTTCTTTATCGAGTGGGAGTGAGAATGTCCCTGAAGGGATAAAGTGGAATT
CGAGCACTTCGAAAATAAAATCGATTGAGCTCCTCAGAAGAAAAATTGCCCAGCTAATTGAGAGCTGTGG
AAAGCCATCTTCCCTGGCATCAAATTCTGCCCACAGAAGAAGTGTAGGCCAGGCTTCAAAAGGGACATCA
AAGGCCACTTCTGAAGGAATCCAAGAAATAAATGTATCTTTAACAGGTTTAGGCCACAGCACTGGCACCC
TACAAAAGCCACCAAATGATGGTGGAATCACTGGAAACAGACAACTTACCCACCAACAAATATATCCCCA
TTTTGCAGATGGATCAAACAGGAAAACGAAATCGAGAGTGGCCAGAAAAGCCCATGTTGCGACCCCTGTT
TTAATACCGAAAGGAGCTGTCCTCAGAGTTTTGAACAGTTCAGAAAATGCACATATAATAGAAGCCACAT
GTGAAGCCCCTGTATCAATCCCGTGCAGTGAGAGACAATTAATAAAACCTGTACCTTTCTGCCCTGTAAG
ACAAGCAGATTCAGATTTACAGCCCCTGAGATCTGAAAGAGGGCCAATAGATATGAGCCCAAATATTGAA
ACCCCTTTGAGGCCAAAATTGAGAAAAGAAAGTGCTGTATGTTCGACAATCCACAGAAAAACTGGCCTCC
TATATGGCCAACAAGGATCCAGTGAATTAAATAAACAAGGGAGACTCCTCAGCAGGAGTTTATCAATCAG
CAGAAATAAGACGAAACAGGTCCACCTTTCGAGAAAAAAGAATAAGATCCAGGCAGAACCTTCAAGGTGC
CTAAAAGACCCTTCAATTTTCCAAGTAGCAAGACAATTGAGATTAATTGCGGCAAAGCCAGACCAACTAA
TAAAGTGCCCGAGGAGAAACCAGCCTGTGATTGTCCTAAACCACCCTGATGTTGATTCGCCAGAAGTGAC
GAATGTGATGAAAGTAATAAATAAATATAAAGGGAATGTCCTGAAGGTTGTCCTGAGTGAAAGAACGAGG
TGCCAATTAGGAATCAGGAGGCACCATGTCAGATTGACATACCAGAATGCAGAAGAGGCCAGCCAAATAA
AAAGACAGATGATGCTGAAGATGAAATTGAAAAAGGTCCACAAGAACAACTACCAAGTTGTAGATTCCCT
CCCTGATGATTCCAGCCAATGTGTTTTTAAGTGCTGGTTCTGTGGCAGATTATATGAAGACCAAGAAGAG
TGGATGAGCCATGGCCAGAGACACCTAATAGAGGCTACCAGAGACTGGGATGTCCTATCATCAAAAGGAA
AATATACCCAGCTTTCTTGTACAAAGTTGGCATTATAAGAAAGCATTGCTTATCAATTTGTTGCAACGAA
CAGGTCACTATCAGTCAAAATAAAATCATTATTTGCCATCCAGCTGATATCCCCTATAGTGAGTCGTATT
ACATGGTCATAGCTGTTTCCTGGCAGCTCTGGCCCGTGTCTCAAAATCTCTGATGTTACATTGCACAAGA
TAAAAATATATCATCATGAACAATAAAACTGTCTGCTTACATAAACAGTAATACAAGGGGTGTTATGAGC
CATATTCAACGGGAAACGTCGAGGCCGCGATTAAATTCCAACATGGATGCTGATTTATATGGGTATAAAT
GGGCTCGCGATAATGTCGGGCAATCAGGTGCGACAATCTATCGCTTGTATGGGAAGCCCGATGCGCCAGA
GTTGTTTCTGAAACATGGCAAAGGTAGCGTTGCCAATGATGTTACAGATGAGATGGTCAGACTAAACTGG
CTGACGGAATTTATGCCTCTTCCGACCATCAAGCATTTTATCCGTACTCCTGATGATGCATGGTTACTCA
CCACTGCGATCCCCGGAAAAACAGCATTCCAGGTATTAGAAGAATATCCTGATTCAGGTGAAAATATTGT
TGATGCGCTGGCAGTGTTCCTGCGCCGGTTGCATTCGATTCCTGTTTGTAATTGTCCTTTTAACAGCGAT
CGCGTATTTCGTCTCGCTCAGGCGCAATCACGAATGAATAACGGTTTGGTTGATGCGAGTGATTTTGATG
ACGAGCGTAATGGCTGGCCTGTTGAACAAGTCTGGAAAGAAATGCATAAACTTTTGCCATTCTCACCGGA
TTCAGTCGTCACTCATGGTGATTTCTCACTTGATAACCTTATTTTTGACGAGGGGAAATTAATAGGTTGT
ATTGATGTTGGACGAGTCGGAATCGCAGACCGATACCAGGATCTTGCCATCCTATGGAACTGCCTCGGTG
AGTTTTCTCCTTCATTACAGAAACGGCTTTTTCAAAAATATGGTATTGATAATCCTGATATGAATAAATT
GCAGTTTCATTTGATGCTCGATGAGTTTTTCTAATCAGAATTGGTTAATTGGTTGTAACACTGGCAGAGC
ATTACGCTGACTTGACGGGACGGCGCAAGCTCATGACCAAAATCCCTTAACGTGAGTTACGCGTCGTTCC
ACTGAGCGTCAGACCCCGTAGAAAAGATCAAAGGATCTTCTTGAGATCCTTTTTTTCTGCGCGTAATCTG
CTGCTTGCAAACAAAAAAACCACCGCTACCAGCGGTGGTTTGTTTGCCGGATCAAGAGCTACCAACTCTT
TTTCCGAAGGTAACTGGCTTCAGCAGAGCGCAGATACCAAATACTGTTCTTCTAGTGTAGCCGTAGTTAG
GCCACCACTTCAAGAACTCTGTAGCACCGCCTACATACCTCGCTCTGCTAATCCTGTTACCAGTGGCTGC
TGCCAGTGGCGATAAGTCGTGTCTTACCGGGTTGGACTCAAGACGATAGTTACCGGATAAGGCGCAGCGG
TCGGGCTGAACGGGGGGTTCGTGCACACAGCCCAGCTTGGAGCGAACGACCTACACCGAACTGAGATACC
TACAGCGTGAGCTATGAGAAAGCGCCACGCTTCCCGAAGGGAGAAAGGCGGACAGGTATCCGGTAAGCGG
CAGGGTCGGAACAGGAGAGCGCACGAGGGAGCTTCCAGGGGGAAACGCCTGGTATCTTTATAGTCCTGTC
GGGTTTCGCCACCTCTGACTTGAGCGTCGATTTTTGTGATGCTCGTCAGGGGGGCGGAGCCTATGGAAAA
ACGCCAGCAACGCGGCCTTTTTACGGTTCCTGGCCTTTTGCTGGCCTTTTGCTCACATGTTCTTTCCTGC
GTTATCCCCTGATTCTGTGGATAACCGTATTACCGCCTTTGAGTGAGCTGATACCGCTCGCCGCAGCCGA
ACGACCGAGCGCAGCGAGTCAGTGAGCGAGGAAGCGGAAGAGCGCCCAATACGCAAACCGCCTCTCCCCG
CGCGTTGGCCGATTCATTAATGCAGCTGGCACGACAGGTTTCCCGACTGGAAAGCGGGCAGTGAGCGCAA
CGCAATTAATACGCGTACCGCTAGCCAGGAAGAGTTTGTAGAAACGCAAAAAGGCCATCCGTCAGGATGG
CCTTCTGCTTAGTTTGATGCCTGGCAGTTTATGGCGGGCGTCCTGCCCGCCACCCTCCGGGCCGTTGCTT
CACAACGTTCAAATCCGCTCCCGGCGGATTTGTCCTACTCAGGAGAGCGTTCACCGACAAACAACAGATA
AAACGAAAGGCCCAGTCTTCCGACTGAGCCTTTCGTTTTATTTGATGCCTGGCAGTTCCCTACTCTCGCG
TTAACGCTAGCATGGATGTTTTCCCAGTCACGACGTTGTAAAACGACGGCCAGTCTTAAGCTCGGGCCCC
AAATAATGATTTTATTTTGACTGATAGTGACCTGTTCGTTGCAACAAATTGATGAGCAATGCTTTTTTAT
AATGCCAACTTTGTACAAAAAAGCAGGCTTA
Features (pLannotate 1.2.2; 10 found; start..end, strand, type, name):
      1..3222    +  CDS            ZNF518B: Z518B_HUMAN - Also known as KIAA1729. Experimental evidence at protein level: Swiss-Prot protein existence level 1. Through its association with the EHMT1-EHMT2/G9A and PRC2/EED-EZH2 histone methyltransferase complexes may function in gene silencing, regulating repressive post-translational methylation of histone tails at promoters of target genes. From Homo sapiens (Human).
   3226..3325    -  protein_bind   attL2: mutant version of attL; recombination site for the Gateway® LR reaction LR Clonase™
   3343..3361    -  promoter       T7 promoter: promoter for bacteriophage T7 RNA polymerase
   3495..4304    +  CDS            KanR: aminoglycoside phosphotransferase; aph(3')-Ia; confers resistance to kanamycin in bacteria or G418 (Geneticin®) in eukaryotes
   4451..5039    +  rep_origin     ori: high-copy-number ColE1/pMB1/pBR322/pUC origin of replication
   5222..5314    +  CDS            lacI (fragment): lac repressor; lacI; The lac repressor binds to the lac operator to inhibit transcription in E. coli. This inhibition can be relieved by adding lactose or isopropyl-β-D-thiogalactopyranoside (IPTG).
   5369..5396    -  terminator     rrnB T2 terminator: transcription terminator T2 from the E. coli rrnB gene
   5528..5571    +  terminator     rrnB T1 terminator: Escherichia coli rrnB; transcription terminator T1 from the E. coli rrnB gene
   5618..5654    -  CDS            lacZα (fragment): LacZα fragment of β-galactosidase; lacZ fragment
   5670..5769    +  protein_bind   attL1: mutant version of attL; recombination site for the Gateway® LR reaction LR Clonase™
