[The description below was written by a language model from this plasmid's Addgene catalogue record and pLannotate feature annotations shown in this document.]
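Description:
pDONR221-ZNF518B is a Gateway entry clone built on the Invitrogen pDONR221 backbone, carrying the human zinc finger transcription factor ZNF518B as part of the Human TFome Collection. It is a bacterial shuttling plasmid of about 5.8 kb, not an expression vector. It replicates in E. coli from a high-copy ColE1/pUC-type origin and is selected with kanamycin through an aminoglycoside phosphotransferase (KanR) gene. The feature table also shows the rrnB T1 and T2 transcription terminators upstream of the cloning site, which insulate the insert from read-through transcription. Small lacI and lacZα fragments and a T7 promoter lying just outside attL2 are also annotated and appear to be backbone remnants.

The ZNF518B open reading frame (roughly 3.2 kb, produced by gene synthesis) sits between attL1 and attL2 recombination sites. An LR Clonase reaction can therefore move it directionally into any attR-containing destination vector. No eukaryotic promoter, tag or reporter is present in the entry clone; these are supplied by whichever destination vector is chosen. The last nucleotide of the stop codon has been removed, so the coding sequence reads through attL2-derived sequence after transfer and can be fused in frame to C-terminal tags. According to the annotation, ZNF518B associates with the EHMT1–EHMT2/G9A and PRC2 histone methyltransferase complexes and may act in gene silencing through repressive histone methylation. The clone is a source ORF for building expression constructs, consistent with the collection's stated aim of providing a human transcription factor library for cell fate engineering.
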