Addgene plasmid #101567: pDONR221-ZNF518B
Purpose: Donor Vector containing ZNF518B transcription factor, part of the Human TFome Collection
Depositing lab: George Church. Depositing organization: Harvard Medical School. Publication: A comprehensive library of human transcription factors for cell fate engineering. Ng AHM, Khoshakhlagh P, Rojo Arias JE, Pasquini G, Wang K, Swiersy A, Shipman SL, Appleton E, Kiaee K, Kohman RE, Vernet A, Dysart M, Leeper K, Saylor W, Huang JY, Graveline A, Taipale J, Hill DE, Vidal M, Melero-Martin JM, Busskamp V, Church GM. Nat Biotechnol. 2021 Apr;39(4):510-519. doi: 10.1038/s41587-020-0742-6. Epub 2020 Nov 30. PubMed 33257861.
Backbone
  Vector backbone: pDONR221
  Backbone manufacturer: Invitrogen
  Vector type: Gateway shuttling vector
Growth in bacteria
  Bacterial resistance: Kanamycin, 50 μg/mL
  Growth temperature: 37°C
  Growth strain: DH5alpha
  Copy number: High Copy
Gene/Insert
  Gene/Insert name: ZNF518B (alt name: Q9C0D4 (Uniprot ID))
  Species: H. sapiens (human)
  Mutation: Last nucleotide of stop codon removed to allow for Gateway C-terminal fusions
  Entrez Gene: ZNF518B
  Cloning method: Gateway Cloning
  Sequencing primers: 5′ M13F(-21); 3′ M13R
Terms and licenses: Academic/Nonprofit Terms; Industry Terms: Not Available to Industry
Depositor comments: Harvard generated by gene synthesis
How to cite: pDONR221-ZNF518B was a gift from George Church (Addgene plasmid # 101567 ; http://n2t.net/addgene:101567 ; RRID:Addgene_101567)
