>Addgene plasmid #101567 | pDONR221-ZNF518B | depositor partial sequence | sequence record 191596 | insert
ATGAAAGATATTGGACAACAATTATACACCACCCACCTAAATGGTGGCCATAATTCTTTGACAATGAGCC
CGAAACAGCCAGATGCAAATGGGGCACCCAGGCCAAACAGACAAGAGGCCCAGACCCTCCTATACCAAGG
AAGTGAAGCTGAGGCGGCAATGATGACAATAGCAACGTGTGCAAAGTGTAAGAGTGTCCATAAAATAAGC
CTCCAAGACCTCCAAAAAGGAACTGGAAAAGATGGAATGTATGTATGTTTCCAATGCAGTTTAGGGGCAG
CACCCCCAAATTTCCATTTTGTCAGTAATAACAGCAGTGCCACCCATGTAGGGAATAAAACGGAGAACTT
CAGCAGTTCTGTGAACAGTAAATTTAAAGTGAGGAACTTTAAGCCCGGGAAATACTACTGTGATAAGTGC
AGGTTTTCGACGAAAGACCCCCTCCAATATAAGAAACACACCCTCCAACACGAAGAGATAAAATTTATCT
GCAGCCACTGTTCATATATTTCGTACACAAAGGGAGAGTTCCAAAGACACCTTGTAAAGCACACTGGAAT
TTTCCCATACCAGTGTGAATACTGCGATTATGGGGCGATCAGAAATGATTATATTGTAAAACACACAAAG
AGGGTCCATGAGAGGGCTGGAGCGAAAAGACCTGTAAAGGCTGTTGCAAAATTAGAGCCAAAGAGGACTG
GAACATCAAAACAAAACCCTGAACTCCTAAAAGCTTCAAACCCCAGGACGACTTTCCAAAATAAGTGGAG
TGACCAACTGAGTGGTTTCAGCCTCCATGCAAATAAAGATAAGATGCATAATATAATGCTCCTCCCAGAA
CCGAAAGAATACCAAAAAGACGTTGTGTGCATCCCGAATAAAATGACCCTCAGTGAGCCGAATGAAGTGA
ACCTTTTTGAGAATAAGAATGTTGAAGTAGAAGTCCTGAGCCCGGCAAAAGAACCTGTCCAACCTGGAAT
GCCTTTGACTGTTGTGGCCCCAGCTGAGCTTGTTGTGCCAGCAAACTGCCTGGCCCAATTGATAGATGTG
AAAGTTGTAAATGGAACCCAACAGCTTGTCCTGAAATTATTCCCATTAGAAGAGAATAACTGCCTAGAGG
CTGGCAGAGATAATGGTGGGAATTCAGAAAGAATGGTAAAAGAGAAAGGATCGAATGAACAAGAAAAAGT
CCTATCGGCAGAAAAGACAAAAAGCCTCACTGTAGACGGAAATGTTGGGAAACTTGTTGGAATTGACAGT
TTCCAGCCCAGTGTCCAAAAACAATTAAAGAATGTAAAGTGGGTCAGATCGTATGACTTCATAATGCCAA
ATTCGAGCGTCCACAACAATGGGAAGAGTTTCATCAACAGTGAGACAATCGAAGACTTCCAAAAGAAGAA
CAATTTATACCCCCACAGGACGGCTTTCCCCAGTGTGGCTTTAAAAGGACACAGTTTAGCAAGTGTATTT
AAGAACAGTGTTTTAAGAAGCCTTGGGGCTGCATCAAACCCTTTCCCATATAAGGCGGCTGTCTGTTTTG
CTGAGAGTGGAAGAAACCTCCATTCATCATCCCAACAACTTTTGCCTTTTGCAGCGAGCCCAGCCACGTG
TTCTTTTTCTGGAGAAAAAGGCCTTCTCCCTGTCAGCGAGAATGATTTAGAGAGCACATCGAAAGTAAAT
ATCCCTGTAAAAGTTGTGAGTTCAAACAGAAAACAAGAGGATAACCAGACAGAGGAACACAAGGCTGTCA
GCACTGTTGGACAAATTTCTTCACAACATAAGAGTGAATACCTCCATATAAATATCACTGGTGAAGACAG
GAGCCAACAACCTGGTGATAAGCCCCTAGAATTGAAGAATTCTGAGAGGACAAATAACACGAATGATGGG
CCTGTAATATCAAGTGTTTTTTCTTTATCGAGTGGGAGTGAGAATGTCCCTGAAGGGATAAAGTGGAATT
CGAGCACTTCGAAAATAAAATCGATTGAGCTCCTCAGAAGAAAAATTGCCCAGCTAATTGAGAGCTGTGG
AAAGCCATCTTCCCTGGCATCAAATTCTGCCCACAGAAGAAGTGTAGGCCAGGCTTCAAAAGGGACATCA
AAGGCCACTTCTGAAGGAATCCAAGAAATAAATGTATCTTTAACAGGTTTAGGCCACAGCACTGGCACCC
TACAAAAGCCACCAAATGATGGTGGAATCACTGGAAACAGACAACTTACCCACCAACAAATATATCCCCA
TTTTGCAGATGGATCAAACAGGAAAACGAAATCGAGAGTGGCCAGAAAAGCCCATGTTGCGACCCCTGTT
TTAATACCGAAAGGAGCTGTCCTCAGAGTTTTGAACAGTTCAGAAAATGCACATATAATAGAAGCCACAT
GTGAAGCCCCTGTATCAATCCCGTGCAGTGAGAGACAATTAATAAAACCTGTACCTTTCTGCCCTGTAAG
ACAAGCAGATTCAGATTTACAGCCCCTGAGATCTGAAAGAGGGCCAATAGATATGAGCCCAAATATTGAA
ACCCCTTTGAGGCCAAAATTGAGAAAAGAAAGTGCTGTATGTTCGACAATCCACAGAAAAACTGGCCTCC
TATATGGCCAACAAGGATCCAGTGAATTAAATAAACAAGGGAGACTCCTCAGCAGGAGTTTATCAATCAG
CAGAAATAAGACGAAACAGGTCCACCTTTCGAGAAAAAAGAATAAGATCCAGGCAGAACCTTCAAGGTGC
CTAAAAGACCCTTCAATTTTCCAAGTAGCAAGACAATTGAGATTAATTGCGGCAAAGCCAGACCAACTAA
TAAAGTGCCCGAGGAGAAACCAGCCTGTGATTGTCCTAAACCACCCTGATGTTGATTCGCCAGAAGTGAC
GAATGTGATGAAAGTAATAAATAAATATAAAGGGAATGTCCTGAAGGTTGTCCTGAGTGAAAGAACGAGG
TGCCAATTAGGAATCAGGAGGCACCATGTCAGATTGACATACCAGAATGCAGAAGAGGCCAGCCAAATAA
AAAGACAGATGATGCTGAAGATGAAATTGAAAAAGGTCCACAAGAACAACTACCAAGTTGTAGATTCCCT
CCCTGATGATTCCAGCCAATGTGTTTTTAAGTGCTGGTTCTGTGGCAGATTATATGAAGACCAAGAAGAG
TGGATGAGCCATGGCCAGAGACACCTAATAGAGGCTACCAGAGACTGGGATGTCCTATCATCAAAAGGAA
AATA
